Addgene plasmid #110166: pCC335
Purpose: miniMos vector expresses ERKKTR(S43A,T55A,T62A)-mClover and mCherry-H2B in C. elegans VPCs; use as control for pCC324 (Contains Neomycin resistance)
Depositing lab: Iva Greenwald. Depositing organization: Columbia University. Publication: A Real-Time Biosensor for ERK Activity Reveals Signaling Dynamics during C. elegans Cell Fate Specification. de la Cova C, Townley R, Regot S, Greenwald I. Dev Cell. 2017 Sep 11;42(5):542-553.e4. doi: 10.1016/j.devcel.2017.07.014. Epub 2017 Aug 17. PubMed 28826819.
Backbone
  Vector backbone: pCFJ910
  Backbone manufacturer: Addgene Plasmid #44481
  Backbone size w/o insert (bp): 5496
  Total vector size (bp): 15703
  Vector type: Worm Expression ; miniMos transposon
  Selectable markers: Neomycin (select with G418)
Growth in bacteria
  Bacterial resistance: Ampicillin, 100 μg/mL
  Growth temperature: 37°C
  Growth strain: Top10
  Copy number: High Copy
Gene/Insert
  Gene/Insert name: ERK-KTR(S43A,T55A,T62A)-mClover-T2A-mCherry-H2B (alt names: ERK-nKTR(AAA); ERK-KTR(AAA)-mClover)
  Species: H. sapiens (human), C. elegans (nematode), Synthetic
  Insert size (bp): 2253
  Mutation: Phospho-acceptor sites mutated: S43A, T55A, T62A. Additionally, R61K change made in ERK-KTR CDS.
  Promoter: lin-31 promoter/enhancer
  Tag / fusion protein: mClover (C terminal on insert); mCherry (N terminal on insert)
  Cloning method: Gibson Cloning
  Sequencing primers: 5′ caggaaacagctatgaccatg; 3′ tgtaaaacgacggccagt
Resource information
  A portion of this plasmid was derived from a plasmid made by: Original ERK-KTR-mClover coding sequence was derived from pENTR-ERKKTRClover, Addgene Plasmid #59138.
Terms and licenses: Academic/Nonprofit Terms; Industry Terms: Not Available to Industry
Depositor comments: Alanine substitutions made in ERK-KTR-mClover to produce unphosphorylated control reporter.
How to cite: pCC335 was a gift from Iva Greenwald (Addgene plasmid # 110166 ; http://n2t.net/addgene:110166 ; RRID:Addgene_110166)
