[The description below was written by a language model from this plasmid's Addgene catalogue record and pLannotate feature annotations shown in this document.]
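Description:
pCC335 is a miniMos transposon vector for C. elegans transgenesis, built by Gibson cloning in the pCFJ910 backbone and about 15.7 kb in total. In bacteria it is maintained as a high-copy plasmid through a ColE1/pUC-type origin and selected with ampicillin (AmpR with its bla promoter). The feature table shows short fragments of Mos1 mariner sequence near both ends of the cargo region. These are consistent with the truncated Mos1 transposon arms that let Mos1 transposase cut and paste everything between them into the worm genome. Inside those arms, alongside the reporter, sits a neo (nptII) gene that allows G418 selection of transgenic animals. The two aex-5 fragment annotations downstream of the reporter and neo genes are probably homology hits within worm regulatory sequence, but the record does not identify them.

The payload is driven by the lin-31 promoter/enhancer, which directs expression in the vulval precursor cells; the Foxd3 and lin-31 fragment hits upstream of the reporter probably reflect lin-31 genomic sequence carried in this regulatory region. The coding unit is ERK-KTR(S43A,T55A,T62A)-mClover-T2A-mCherry-H2B. The kinase translocation reporter, which includes an Elk1-derived segment, is fused at its C terminus to mClover. The T2A peptide then yields a separate mCherry fused to the worm histone H2B his-11, which serves as a nuclear marker. Normally, ERK phosphorylation shifts the KTR between nucleus and cytoplasm. Here the three phospho-acceptor sites are changed to alanine, and an R61K change is also recorded, giving a reporter that cannot be phosphorylated. It serves as the negative control for the wild-type biosensor plasmid pCC324 in live imaging of ERK signalling during vulval cell fate specification.
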