Features (pLannotate 1.2.2; 19 found; start..end, strand, type, name):
    197..286     +  CDS            mariner\T (fragment): MOS1T_DROMA - Experimental evidence at protein level: Swiss-Prot protein existence level 1. Mediates transposition of transposon Mos1 by a 'cut and paste' mechanism. Transposases are sequence-specific nucleases and strand transferases that catalyze transposition through an ordered series of events: sequence-specific binding of transposase to the terminal inverted repeats (IR) present at each end of the transposon, pairing of the transposon IRs in a paired-end complex (PEC), cleavage of one or both DNA strands at each transposon end, capture of target DNA, and strand transfer to insert the tran
    350..565     +  CDS            Foxd3 (fragment): FOXD3_RAT - Also known as Hfh2. Experimental evidence at protein level: Swiss-Prot protein existence level 1. Binds to the consensus sequence 5'-A[AT]T[AG]TTTGTTT-3' and acts as a transcriptional repressor. Also acts as a transcriptional activator. Promotes development of neural crest cells from neural tube progenitors. Restricts neural progenitor cells to the neural crest lineage while suppressing interneuron differentiation. Required for maintenance of pluripotent cells in the pre-implantation and peri- implantation stages of embryogenesis (By similarity). From Rattus norvegicus (Rat).
   2687..2878    +  CDS            lin-31 (fragment): LIN31_CAEEL - Protein predicted: Swiss-Prot protein existence level 4. Lin-31 regulates how vulval precursor cells choose their fate. It helps specify three alternative cell fates in vulval development. From Caenorhabditis elegans.
   7557..7826    +  CDS            Elk1 (fragment): ELK1_RAT - Experimental evidence at protein level: Swiss-Prot protein existence level 1. Transcription factor that binds to purine-rich DNA sequences. Forms a ternary complex with SRF and the ETS and SRF motifs of the serum response element (SRE) on the promoter region of immediate early genes such as FOS and IER2 (By similarity) (PubMed:17156131). Induces target gene transcription upon JNK-signaling pathway stimulation (PubMed:17156131). From Rattus norvegicus (Rat).
   7830..8514    +  CDS            Clover (fragment): bright green-yellow fluorescent protein derived from GFP (Lam et al., 2012)
   8586..9443    +  CDS            mCherry: mCherry is a basic (constitutively fluorescent) red fluorescent protein published in 2004, derived from Discosoma sp.. It is reported to be a very rapidly-maturing monomer with low acid sensitivity.
   9462..9827    +  CDS            his-11: H2B1_CAEEL - Experimental evidence at protein level: Swiss-Prot protein existence level 1. Core component of nucleosome. Nucleosomes wrap and compact DNA into chromatin, limiting DNA accessibility to the cellular machineries which require DNA as a template. Histones thereby play a central role in transcription regulation, DNA repair, DNA replication and chromosomal stability. DNA accessibility is regulated via a complex set of post-translational modifications of histones, also called histone code, and nucleosome remodeling. From Caenorhabditis elegans.
  10349..10501   +  CDS            aex-5 (fragment): AEX5_CAEEL - Also known as kpc-3 From Caenorhabditis elegans.
  10699..10716   +  CDS            lacZα (fragment): LacZα fragment of β-galactosidase; lacZ fragment
  11537..12328   +  CDS            neo: KKA2_KLEPN - Also known as kan, nptII. Experimental evidence at protein level: Swiss-Prot protein existence level 1. Resistance to kanamycin, neomycin, paromomycin, ribostamycin, butirosin and gentamicin B. From Klebsiella pneumoniae.
  12781..12933   +  CDS            aex-5 (fragment): AEX5_CAEEL - Also known as kpc-3 From Caenorhabditis elegans.
  13031..13060   -  misc_feature   MCS (fragment): pBluescript multiple cloning site
  13069..13284   +  CDS            mariner\T (fragment): MOS1T_DROMA - Experimental evidence at protein level: Swiss-Prot protein existence level 1. Mediates transposition of transposon Mos1 by a 'cut and paste' mechanism. Transposases are sequence-specific nucleases and strand transferases that catalyze transposition through an ordered series of events: sequence-specific binding of transposase to the terminal inverted repeats (IR) present at each end of the transposon, pairing of the transposon IRs in a paired-end complex (PEC), cleavage of one or both DNA strands at each transposon end, capture of target DNA, and strand transfer to insert the tran
  13396..13513   +  CDS            lacZα (fragment): LacZα fragment of β-galactosidase; lacZ fragment
  13519..13618   -  misc_feature   bom (fragment): basis of mobility region from pBR322
  13720..13755   -  CDS            rop (fragment): Rop protein, which maintains plasmids at low copy number; rop
  13850..13954   +  promoter       AmpR promoter: bla
  13955..14815   +  CDS            AmpR: β-lactamase; bla; confers resistance to ampicillin, carbenicillin, and related antibiotics
  14986..15574   +  rep_origin     ori: high-copy-number ColE1/pMB1/pBR322/pUC origin of replication
>Addgene plasmid #110166 | pCC335 | addgene full sequence | sequence record 235342 | Addgene NGS Result
GCACCGTACGTCTCGAGGAATTCTATCAGGTGTACAAGTATGAAATGTCGTTTCGAACATATAGATGTCT
CGCAAACGTAAATATTTATCGATTGTCATAAAACTTTGACCTTGTGAAGTGTCAACCTTGACTGTCGAAC
CACCATAGTTTGGCGCGAATTGAGCGTCATAATTGTTTACTCTCAGTGCAGTCAACATGTCGAGTTTCGT
GCCGAATAAAGAGCAAACGCGGACAGTATTAATTTTCTGTTTTCATTTGAAGAAAACAGCTGCGGCCGGA
TCCAGGAAACAGCTATGACCATGATTACGCCAAGCTACGTAATACGACTCACTAGCAGAGCGAATTCTGA
TCTACAAATATATTATGGATCGGTTTCCGTTTTATAGGAAAAACACGCAGAGGTGGCAAAACTCCCTGCG
ACACAACTTGTCATTCAACGACTGCTTCATCAAGATCCCAAGAAGAGCCGATCGTCCTGGGAAGGGCTCC
TACTGGGCGGTGCACCCAAATGCCTCCGGAATGTTCGAGAACGGCAGCTGCTTACGGCGTCGGAAACGAT
TTCGGGTAAGTCTTCGGTTACTGTACTTATCAAATTGTGTAAATTAATGATCTTATCACTTCAAAGAGAA
ACGCAAAAATCTCCAACAAAAAAAAACGAAAAATTGATTTAGAGAGGGCGCGCGCGTGCTTCCCCCTTCA
CGATTTTGAGAGAGAAAGACAATTCTACAGTAATCCTCAAGGTTGGTCGATGACAGAAAAGGCGAGAAAT
TTGTTTTAAATACGATTGAGAGACTATTGGGGGAAGAGATTATGATGAACGGCTGCAGGATTGGATAAGA
CTTTGCAGATTTTGATGTGGGGTACTGTAGTTTAAAGGGAAGACTGTGAACAAATATTTAAGATAGTGTG
GCTATGCGCAGGCTTAGGCTTAAATTTAGGTTTAGGCTTAGGCTTAGGCTTAGTCTTAGGCTCAGTCTCA
GGGTTAGGTTTAGGCTTAGGCTCAGGTTCAGACTTAGGTTCAGGCTTAGCCTATTGCTTAGGCTTAGGCT
TAGGCTTAGGCTTAGGCTCCGGCTTAGGATTAGGCTTAGGCTTAGGTTCAGGCTCAGGGTTAGGCTTAGG
GTAAAGCTTAGGTTCTGGCTTAGGCTTAGACTTATGCTTAAGATTAGGCAATGAAGAGTACCTGTGTATT
TGGTTCAGCCGAAATTGCGCAACTTTGAGAATGTACAAAATTCTTAAAAAATTGCAGAGTTGGAACTTTC
AGAAATCGCAAATGCCTTCGGAGAATAGGAAGCTTCGGCACTGTGGTTTTGGTACTGACCTGCAATTTTC
AAATCATTCTGCAAAGTTTTAAATTTGACAAAAATTTTTTATCAAAATGGTTTTGAAACGTTTATCTACA
TAGGGTAATTAACCTCGCCCCCCCCCCNNCCNCCCAAAATATTTTCAATTTTCACTCAATTTTACTCAAT
ACAATTAAACAGTCATATTAAGATGAATTGACTTACGCGCGCGAAATACTCTCCTCCCGGTACTACCCAA
TAAAATGTGCCATCTGTTGCAATAGTTGTACTCCTACTACTTCTACGGGGGGGGGCAACAGATGCCTCCT
ATCCAATATTGTAGTGTTATGTTGAAATGAAAATGAGTGACTTGTGTCTGTGTGTGTATGATGAAGTAGT
TAGAAAAGAGGACAAAGAAAAAGTAATAAGAAGTTGCAAGAGTTTGTTTGAGTGGGGTGAGCGGGGTTTG
CACATAACTTTAAATTTTTTTCAACTATTCGGCTTGGGAACTCTACACCTATTGAAATATAAGGCTGTAG
GCAAGCACTTAGGCATGTAGGTAGGAAGAACGGGGACATGACTATGCAAACAGGTATAATTCTGTTCCAA
TGTACTGTTCCAAATATCAAATCCTCCATACAGTCTGTCCTCCAACCACAAGCCCATTAAAATGACAGTC
AGGCTGTCCAGCGGGGGGTCCCCCGCCGAAAAAGAAGGGCTGTCGCGGGGCGCTAGCTAATATGTGACAC
ATATACATATAACTGTATCACTTGTACATGTACATAAGACGGATTGGAAACAAAAGTGATTCTCTTTGCC
TATGGTTCATTCCATTTCGCGCAATGTTTTAGGTAGTACGGTAGATTAAATGGCCTTGGGGCGAGGAGGG
GAGGACTAATCACTTGGAGGGGAAAGAAGAGGCAAGACAAAGATTGATGCGGTTTGAATTTAGATATTTA
GGTGGTGGAGCGAGGTGTCAATGTTTGTCAGGTGCCTGATTTATTAGTATATGTACTTTAAGAGATGAAT
TATAGAAGTGCTGCAAATTTGAAAGGCATAACTGTAAGGTACCTTTTAAATTACTACCGGCATGTGGTGT
CAAAGTGTTTCAGTTCGGTTTGATCTACAAAGAATGCTGGAGAAGAGACGCAGACTTTTTCGGGGCGGTG
CTCGGGAAGAGCTGATTTACGTCGATTTACAGTTTTCCTCGTTTCTAGAATTTCGTAAATCGACACAAAT
CGGCTTTTTCCGCGCCCCGTCCTTTGGGTCCCGGGATGTCTCTGTCTCTTCAACTATCTACACTATCTGT
ACTGGTAATAGTGCATTTTCTAAAATTGAATCATAAAATTTTGCTGTAAAAGTTGAACGTTTTTTAAACA
CAGTTTTAAAAAATATTTAAAAAATTCAATTTCAGGCTCGCGGCGGCCAAGACGACGACGACGACGACTT
CCACCACCCGGCTCCATCGAAAATCTCTCGCAAAAATCCTCTTCCACTGCTCCCGGAGCCCCCAATAACC
CCACCACTCCTCTCCTCCCTTTTCCCAAATCTTCCACCATCACTCCCAAATTTCTGCCTGTTTCCTCCAG
GCATGGATCGATCGTAGAGCACTAGTGGATCCAGAGCGCATGCTCTAGTTTTGTAAATCTACAATGTTCA
AACGCTGGACTTCATGCTAAGATCCTGAAAATAGGCAGTAGGTAGGTAGGTTCAGCCATAAATACCAAAA
AACATGCCTGACAGGCCTACCTATTCAGGACTACCTACGCCTGTCTCGTGCCTATATGTCTATTCTACTA
TTTTAGTAAACATACACTCTTCAAAAACGCAATATCACCGAAAATAGCAAAAAGTAAGCGGAAAGCATGC
ATGTAGGCAAGTAGGCAGATAGGAATAGGTCATGTATAAAAACATACCTGTAACTACATGCCTTGTCTAT
TTCTCAAAGNCCCCCCCCCCCCATTGTTGACGAAAATTGACACCGACAATTGCCCTATTCTTTCTCCTTA
TTTCTCTCCTCTCCATTCTATTTCATAACTTTTCATCAGTATATTCACTCAATTGGAAGAAAATATGTAT
GTCTACAACAACCTACAAGAAGACGTCAATTTCATTTCGGACCCCCCTTCTCCACGTTTGTCGAGAAAGT
CGTAAAGAGCATATGGAGGAGCAACAAGGGGGCTTAGTTTCACATTTTAATTGTTGCGCCTTCTTGTTGA
CCTCCTGGACAGGAAAATGGATGAGTTTATGATGTTGGGAGAAACAAATTTTTGGAATTTTTAATGAAAA
CCTATTTGGAAAGTCCTGAAGACCTAACGTTTGAATTTTTTGAGAAAAAAATGTACAAAAAATACAGTTT
ATTCTAGTGGCTTGAAAGGCAAATTCAAACTCCCGCCAAAGAAAGGCACCGTCCAATCATCGACGCCGGC
CACACCCACTGCTCATTGCTGATTCGTCGATAGGGAGTTTCTGTAGAAGAATATAAAGGTACTGTAGGCA
ACTGTAGCGGTACTGTAGAAGAGTGTGGATGTACTGTTGGTGTAATGTAGAGGTACTATAGATATTCTCT
AGGGGTACTGTATGAAAATGTATGGATTCTGTGGAAATATTGTAGGAAACTGTGGGGGTACTGAAGATAT
ACTGTAGATGTTCTGTGTGGTTTTTAAGGGGTACTGTAGGAATACTGAAGAGCGTTTTTTGCAATAGAAT
CCGCTCATATCTTGACTATCCCAGCATTGTCGGATTTGTTTTTCAAAAATCATTTTCTTAAAGCTATTTT
CTCTGGAAAAAACTCTTCCCAATTACCGTACCAGTGTCATTTTTCCTTACTGAAAACAAAGGAAAACAAG
TAGGTTGAGGAAAGAAAAACAATTGTTTTTAATCTTGAATGAGTAAGCTTGGCACACACATGTCTCTAAA
ACAAATTAACTACGGAGTACGGTAGTCTTGTTTTTCAAAAGAGAACCAACTGGGTACATATTAGTTTTCA
TTTTACTCCCCCTCCTTGCATTTTCCTCGTTTTCATAACAAATCAATTTGGAGTCATATTCATGGAAATT
GAAAAAGACAAGAAGACAAGGAGTAGGAGAAGGTAATGAGAAAAATGGGTTTAAGGTTTTGAAAAGAAAT
TGACAATCACATAAAACCTAGAGGGGTGCTAAGTAAGCAATGTGATCGGAAATTGTAATGGATTAGGGTG
AATGGAGGGTGTTTGGTTTTGGGTTTGATTGAATTTGGCGCTAGTTGCCAAGAGTTGCCGGGAATCTGGC
TTTTGCTGGGTGGTAAAATTCATAGAAAAATTTGTAGAAAAATCGGCGGCCGAGTTTTTCCTTTTTTGCG
ACCACGCAGGTTGCAAAAAGCATAAATTCTGGTTCATGTTCACAAAACCTCGCGCAAGTTTTTAAAATCT
TGAGTAGGGGCCTGCCTGAGGTGCTGAGGTGAATTAGACCAAGTTTTTGTTCGCAACTACCAAAAACTTC
AGAAAAATTTTTGTTAATCTCATCATAAAATTCGTTTACTTCGGCTAATTTTTATTAGTTATAAGTCTAT
AAAAAACCTCCAAAATATCCCCTTTTTAAGGTTAAATTTTTGAAAATTTTCGAATTATAATAAAGTCTGA
AAATTGTCAAAATTTCCTGCAATTGACCGTGTTGGCAATTTTGGCAATTTCAGCAAGAGCCGAAATTACC
AATTGCACGGTCTCGTCAAGGTTGTCAGTGTCTAGATAAACATTATGAAAATTTCGAAAAGCTGACGAAA
ACTCTTCAGAGTATATGACTCAAACTTTTGATGATTTTGATGCGACATTGCTCAAAGTTACATAAAAATC
TAATTTTAAAATGTTATAAAGCTTAATCCCTTTCTAATTCCTAATAAGTACCGAAAGTACAGTAGTTCTA
GTCACCTTGCCAAAACAAAAGGATAAACAGGAAAACTAAAAAGTTTCTAAAAAGAAAAGCCGCGAAAAGG
AGAGAGAGAGATGGGATAATGTTACAAATTGGACCTGTTAAGTGTCGGTTTAATGAACCGAGCTTCTAAA
TATGGCACGAGGAGCGGTGGTGTGGCCAGCGGCGCCGCACCGTCTGCAGTCAACCGTGCGATCGAGCGGC
ACCTTTGATCCAAAAAATGCCGCGATTTTTGCCGCGCTCTCCCCAGGCAGGCAGTGGGGAAGAGATGTCC
TTTATGAAGGAGATTGACGGGAGGAGGAGGAGGAGGAAACCGTTTTTGATTAACTGGTGGATGGCATTGC
GGTTTTTATTCTTCCGTAAGGACAACTGGTTCTTTTTTCTTCTATTTTGATGTCTTCGTTTTGTCTTTAC
TGGTCTGTCTTCGAAGTTGCTGAGCTGATTTAGAACATTGTAAATTTGTAAGAAAATTGATTTTTATCAA
CATAATTACGAAGTATCACGTTTTACGTGTGTTTTTAGAGTTTTCAAGTAAAAAATTTGAAATCAGCGGT
ATTCAAAACCTAAACCTTTTCACGGGGACTCGATCCCTTGACCTTTTGCTCCAAAGGCATTGCTCTTACC
CACTGAGCCATCCGTGGCGCCGTTTTCTTAGGGCGCCGTACCAAGTGGCGCAGTGGCTAAGAGGGACGAC
TTTGAAGCAAACGGTCATGAGTTCGAGCCCCCGGGAGTTGATTTAAATTTTCTGATTACGACTCGCTGCG
CCCTAAAGGTCCCTTTAGCTCCCCATTGATCATTTATCCCAAATCTCATTTATAAAATCTTTGTCCCGAG
ACAAACCCAGTCATATTTAATTAGAATAATCACTACCCTTTTTTGATTCTCCCACATACAATTTTTTTAA
ACCGAGAGTACGGTAGGTAATAACAATTTATGGAGAAGAATATTAGGTGATGAGAATGGGTGTCTCTACT
ACTATTATATATATTACTTTATTCATTCATTAAATTATGGTGGTGGTGGTGACGATGAGAAACTTTACGG
AATTTATGAGTGAAATTGTTCCAAAAAAGTGGTGAAGTGTCAAATGGAATATCTAACTGGGAGGGGGGTG
AATAAGGACAATGGGGTTAGTGTACTCTCGAGAATATGGAATTAGAAAATGAGGAAAACTTGCAAAAAAT
GGAGCTTTGAAAAAAACTAGCTGAAAACATCCTTTCAGAGTTGGATTTTAAGATTTTAAGATTTCTCTAA
ATCATTGTAGTGAAATTTTCTACTGAGGTTTTCTAGTTTCTTTTTCATTTGGTATACATTTTTTTGTAGA
AAATGTTCACCAAAACTTTTTTCGAATGCATAATAATTCAACATTTTCTATGCTTTTTAAATTATTTTTC
TTGTTGCAGAAAACCCAAACTACCGTACTTTTTCACTAGGTGGTCTCCAAACTTTAATCCGTTATAACTC
CACAAATATTTTTGATATAAAAAAGTTGTCAATTAACAAAATGTGCAAAATTTTATGACCAATATTTAAT
CAGTTGACAGTTTTTTGATATCTCAGGTAACCGCAGAGTTATGAGCGTTTGAAGTTGAAGCGTGCTCTAG
GCTCTCCAGGTGACCCAAATATTTGAATATTTTAGTAATTCTCATGATTTTAAAATTGTCCAACAAAAAT
TCAAATATTGACACTAATTCTTCCCACCTAGACACCCCACCATTCCATGGACTAATCCCGTTAATTCGAA
CGCTTCCCCCCTACCGCTCTCGGTGTCACTCAAAATTTCAAACAAGTCGTGACAGTTCTCGGGTGGTCTG
ATACCAGTTTACCTACATTTTCAAAAAAAAACACAATCAACTCTTTCATCTTCAGTATTCCAGTGAATCC
CGTCCCACACCAGATGCCCCAACTCAGCGGGGGCTGCGTGATACCCGGTCAGCAGCAGCACCAGCAACAG
GAGTAACTGGTTCCTCCCAAATATAGGTTAGTGATGTGAATGTAAAACAAAGACTTATTTTTCTATTAGA
AATGTGTTGTCATTTTCCTTATTACAAGTTGTTGCCTTTTTCCCTTACGGGCGGTCTCGGTAAGCGCTGT
CTCCCCGTTGGCCAGCCCCGCCCACTCAACGCTCCGCCCTTCTTCTCCTTCTAAGGCTTGGCTTCTCAAA
CAAATTGACTTTTCCCAATCGCTAAGATTTCAATATATTTTGATATATTCCAAAACCTTCTTTATTAATT
ATCAATCCAAGCAAAACTCTATACATATTCCCTGAAAAAGATCCCCGGGATTGGCCAAAGGACCCAAAGG
TATGTTTCGAATGATACTAACATAACATAGAACATTTTCAGGAGGACCCTTGGCTAGCGTCGACGCCAGA
TCTGCGGCGGCCGCACCATGAAGGGCCGAAAGCCTCGGGACCTGGAACTTCCACTTAGCCCAAGCCTGCT
GGGTGGCCAGGGACCTGAACGGACTCCAGGATCAGGAACAAGCTCTGGTCTTCAGGCACCGGGGCCAGCG
CTTGCGCCCAGCAAGCGTAGCGGTCTCGAGGACCCAGCGGCGCCATCGAAGAAGCCAAAAGCCCCATCGG
TGTCGTCAAGGCTGGAGCGCCTGACCCTCCAGTCCAGCTTTCAATTCCCATCCACTAGTATGGTGAGCAA
GGGCGAGGAGCTGTTCACCGGGGTTGTGCCCATCCTGGTCGAGCTGGACGGCGACGTAAACGGCCACAAG
TTCAGCGTCCGCGGCGAGGGCGAGGGCGATGCCACCAACGGCAAGCTGACCCTGAAGTTCATCTGCACCA
CCGGCAAGCTGCCCGTGCCCTGGCCCACCCTCGTGACCACCTTCGGCTACGGCGTGGCCTGCTTCAGCCG
CTACCCCGACCACATGAAGCAGCACGACTTCTTCAAGTCCGCCATGCCCGAAGGCTACGTCCAGGAGCGC
ACCATCTCTTTCAAGGACGACGGTACCTACAAGACCCGCGCCGAGGTGAAGTTCGAGGGCGACACCCTGG
TGAACCGCATCGAGCTGAAGGGCATCGACTTCAAGGAGGACGGCAACATCCTGGGGCACAAGCTGGAGTA
CAACTTCAACAGCCACAACGTCTATATCACGGCCGACAAGCAGAAGAACGGCATCAAGGCTAACTTCAAG
ATCCGCCACAACGTTGAGGACGGCAGCGTGCAGCTCGCCGACCACTACCAGCAGAACACCCCCATCGGCG
ACGGCCCCGTGCTGCTGCCCGACAACCACTACCTGAGCCATCAGTCCGCCCTGAGCAAAGACCCCAACGA
GAAGCGCGATCACATGGTCCTGCTGGAGTTCGTGACCGCCGCCGAGGGCAGAGGAAGTCTGCTAACATGC
GGTGACGTCGAGGAGAATCCTGGCCCAGGAGGTAGGGCCGGCTCTGTCTCAAAGGGTGAAGAAGATAACA
TGGCAATTATTAAAGAGTTTATGCGTTTCAAGGTGCATATGGAGGGATCTGTCAATGGGCATGAGTTTGA
AATTGAAGGTGAAGGAGAAGGCCGACCATATGAGGGAACACAAACCGCAAAACTAAAGGTAAGTTTAAAC
ATATATATACTAACTAACCCTGATTATTTAAATTTTCAGGTAACTAAAGGCGGACCATTACCATTCGCCT
GGGACATCCTCTCTCCACAGTTCATGTATGGAAGTAAAGCTTATGTTAAACATCCGGCAGATATACCAGA
TTATTTGAAACTTTCATTCCCGGAGGGTTTTAAGTGGGAACGCGTAATGAATTTTGAAGACGGAGGAGTT
GTTACAGTGACGCAAGACTCAAGGTAAGTTTAAACAGTTCGGTACTAACTAACCATACATATTTAAATTT
TCAGCCTCCAAGATGGAGAATTTATTTATAAAGTCAAACTTCGAGGAACGAATTTCCCCTCGGATGGACC
TGTTATGCAGAAGAAGACTATGGGATGGGAAGCTTCAAGTGAAAGAATGTACCCTGAAGACGGTGCTCTT
AAGGGAGAGATTAAACAACGTCTTAAATTGAAAGATGGAGGACATTACGATGCTGAGGTAAGTTTAAACA
TGATTTTACTAACTAACTAATCTGATTTAAATTTTCAGGTGAAGACAACTTACAAAGCCAAAAAACCAGT
TCAGCTGCCAGGAGCGTACAATGTTAATATTAAACTGGATATCACCTCCCACAACGAGGATTACACTATC
GTTGAGCAATATGAAAGAGCTGAAGGGCGGCACTCGACAGGTGGCATGGATGAATTGTATAAGGGAGGAG
GAGGAGGTGGAATGCCACCAAAGCCATCTGCCAAGGGAGCCAAGAAGGCCGCCAAGACCGTTACGAAGCC
AAAGGACGGAAAGAAGAGACGTCATGCCCGTAAGGAATCATACTCCGTCTACATCTACCGTGTCCTCAAG
CAAGTTCATCCAGACACTGGAGTTTCCTCCAAAGCCATGTCTATCATGAACTCTTTTGTCAACGATGTCT
TCGAGCGTATTGCTGCTGAAGCATCCCGTCTTGCTCACTACAACAAGCGTTCCACAATCTCATCCCGCGA
AATTCAGACCGCTGTCCGTCTGATCCTTCCAGGAGAGCTTGCCAAGCACGCCGTGTCTGAGGGAACCAAG
GCCGTTACCAAGTACACTTCCAGCAAGTAAGCGGCCGCCAGCTCCGCATCGGCCGCTGTCATCAGATCGC
CATCTCGCGCCCGTGCCTCTGACTTCTAAGTCCAATTACTCTTCAACATCCCTACATGCTCTTTCTCCCT
GTGCTCCCACCCCCTATTTTTGTTATTATCAAAAAACTTCTCTTAATTTCTTTGTTTTTTAGCTTCTTTT
AAGTCACCTCTAACAATGAAATTGTGTAGATTCAAAAATAGAATTAATTCGTAATAAAAAGTCGAAAAAA
ATTGTGCTCCCTCCCCCCATTAATAATAATTCTATCCCAAAATCTACACAATGTTCTGTGTACACTTCTT
ATGTTTTTTACTTCTGATAAATTTTTTTGAAACATCATAGAAAAAACCGCACACAAAATACCTTATCATA
TGTTACGTTTCAGTTTATGACCGCAATTTTTATTTCTTCGCACGTCTGGGCCTCTCATGACGTCAAATCA
TGCTCATCGTGAAAAAGTTTTGGAGTATTTTTGGAATTTTTCAATCAAGTGAAAGTTTATGAAATTAATT
TTCCTGCTTTTGCTTTTTGGGGTTTCCCCTATTGTTTGTCAAGATTTCGAGGACGGCGTTTTTCTTGCTA
AAATCACAAGTATTGATGAGCACGATGCAAGAAAGATCGGAAGAAGGTTTGGGTTTGAGGCTCAGTGGAA
GGTGAGTAGAAGTTGATAATTTGAAAGTGGAGTAGTGTCTATGGGGTTCTTCGAATGCATCGCGCGCACC
GTACGTCTCGAGGAATTCCTGCAGGATATCTGGATCCACGAAGCTTCCCATGGTGACGTCACCGGTTCTA
GATACCTAGGTGAGCTCTGGTACCCTCTAGTCAAGGCCTTAAGTGAGTCGTATTACGGACTGGCCGTCGT
TTTACAGGCCGGATGGGCCATGGCACCTTAACATTTCTAAATTTTAGTTTAATAAAAAAATTTTAAAATA
ATACGAGTTTTGAGACTAACTTTCAATAAAAACCAAAAAATTGCTTCAAAAAAGAGCTCGCGCCGATTTA
CGATAAACACAGCGCGCTACGACACTCCGAAAACCGCGCCGCACCATTACATTCTCCGCCCCACCGCACG
GTTTGCGGAAGGCGATGAAATTGCTGGGCCTAAAATTTTAACCCTTTTTTTCCCGTTTTTCAACTGTTTT
CCCGATTTTTTCGATATTTTTTTCAGGTTTTTAGTTAGAAAAGTATATAAAAATTGCATTATTTGTAGTT
TTCGCTCGTAATTTGTGATAGAAAACGGCCAATTTGCCTAGATTTGTGATTCTACCAAGTGGAATTTTTG
GGAAAATATCAATATTCCACGATTTTTATTCAAATCATAACGTTTCGAAATTATCAGCTTAAATAAAACT
AAAATAAATAATAAAATACTAAAAACCCTGAATTTCTCGGTTCTCGGTTCAGCTTGAGTTCGTTCTATAC
ACGTTATCGATTTTTGTCATTTCGTTTAATCATGGGTTTTGATTCATTTTAAATATGAAATTTGATTTAT
TCCTCGTTTCGAAGTTGGTTTGTCTTGTCCGGCCGGTAAACAAATGTTATTAAAAAAAATAATAAATTTC
GAAATTTTTCGTAATGTTCCGCAATCGTGTTTTTCCGTTTATCTCGTCTTCCCTTCCTTCAAATATACTA
TTTATTTTCTCAATTCACATATTTTCAGCCAGCCCTGCTCAACAAGTGGAATAAAAATGATTGAACAAGA
TGGATTGCACGCAGGTTCTCCGGCCGCTTGGGTGGAGAGGCTATTCGGCTATGACTGGGCACAACAGACA
ATCGGCTGCTCTGATGCCGCCGTGTTCCGGCTGTCAGCGCAGGGGCGCCCGGTTCTTTTTGTCAAGACCG
ACCTGTCCGGTGCCCTGAATGAACTGCAGGACGAGGCAGCGCGGCTATCGTGGCTGGCCACGACGGGCGT
TCCTTGCGCAGCTGTGCTCGACGTTGTCACTGAAGCGGGAAGGGACTGGCTGCTATTGGGCGAAGTGCCG
GGGCAGGATCTCCTGTCATCTCACCTTGCTCCTGCCGAGAAAGTATCCATCATGGCTGATGCAATGCGGC
GGCTGCATACGCTTGATCCGGCTACCTGCCCATTCGACCACCAAGCGAAACATCGCATCGAGCGAGCACG
TACTCGGATGGAAGCCGGTCTTGTCGATCAGGATGATCTGGACGAAGAGCATCAGGGGCTCGCACCAGCC
GAACTGTTCGCCAGGCTCAAGGCGCGCATGCCCGACGGCGAGGATCTCGTCGTGACCCATGGCGATGCCT
GCTTGCCGAATATCATGGTGGAAAATGGCCGCTTTTCTGGATTCATCGACTGTGGCCGGCTGGGTGTGGC
GGACCGCTATCAGGACATAGCGTTGGCTACCCGTGATATTGCTGAAGAGCTTGGCGGCGAATGGGCTGAC
CGCTTCCTCGTGCTTTACGGTATCGCCGCTCCCGATTCGCAGCGCATCGCCTTCTATCGCCTTCTTGACG
AGTTCTTCTGAGTCCAATTACTCTTCAACATCCCTACATGCTCTTTCTCCCTGTGCTCCCACCCCCTATT
TTTGTTATTATCAAAAAACTTCTCTTAATTTCTTTGTTTTTTAGCTTCTTTTAAGCCACCTCTAACAATG
AAATTGTGTAGATTCAAAAATAGAATTAATTCGTAATAAAAAGTCGAAAAAAATTGTGCTCCCTCCCCCC
ATTAATAATAATTCTATCCCAAAATCTACACAATGTTCTGTGTACACTTCTTATGTTTTTTACTTCTGAT
AAATTTTTTTGAAACATCATAGAAAAAACCGCACACAAAATACCTTATCATATGTTACGTTTCAGTTTAT
GACCGCAATTTTTATTTCTTCGCACGTCTGGGCCTCTCATGACGTCAAATCATGCTCATCGTGAAAAAGT
TTTGGAGTATTTTTGGAATTTTTCAATCAAGTGAAAGTTTATGAAATTAATTTTCCTGCTTTTGCTTTTT
GGGGTTTCCCCTATTGTTTGTCAAGATTTCGAGGACGGCGTTTTTCTTGCTAAAATCACAAGTATTGATG
AGCACGATGCAAGAAAGATCGGAAGAAGGTTTGGGTTTGAGGCTCAGTGGAAGGTGAGTAGAAGTTGATA
ATTTGAAAGTGGAGTAGTGTCTATGGGGTTTTTGCCTTAAATGACAGAATACATTCCCAATATACCAAAC
ATAACTGTTTCTCGAGGTCGACGGTATCGATAAGCTTGATCCGGATCTGCGGCTTACTCACCAGACCTGG
CCCCATCCGATTACCACCTATTCGCTTCGATGGGACACGCACTCGCTGAGCAGCGCTTCGATTCTTACGA
AAGTGTGAAAAAATGGCTCGATGAATGGTTCGCCGCAAAAGACGATGAGTTCTACTGGCGTGGAATCCAC
AAATTGCCCGAGAGATGGGAAAAATGTGTAGCTAGCGACGGCAAATACTTTGAATAAATGATTTTTTCTT
TTTCCACAAAATTTAACGTGTTTTTTGATTTAAAAAAAACGACATTTCATACTTGTACACCTGATATCTA
GATACCTAGGTGAGCTCTGGTACCCCCCTGGCGTTACCCAACTTAATCGCCTTGCAGCACATCCCCCTTT
CGCCAGCTGGCGTAATAGCGAAGAGGCCCGCACCGATCGCCCTTCCCAACAGTTGCGCAGCCTGAATGGC
GAATGGCGCCTGATGCGGTATTTTCTCCTTACGCATCTGTGCGGTATTTCACACCGCATATGGTGCACTC
TCAGTGCAATCTGCTCTGATGCCGCATAGTTAAGCCAGCCCCGACACCCGCCAACACCCGCTGACGCGCC
CTGACGGGCTTGTCTGCTCCCGGCATCCGCTTACAGACAAGCTGTGACCGTCTCCGGGAGCTGCATGTGT
CAGAGGTTTTCACCGTCATCACCGAAACGCGCGAGACGAAAGGGCCTCGTGATACGCCTATTTTTATAGG
TTAATGTCATGATAATAATGGTTTCTTAGACGTCAGGTGGCACTTTTCGGGGAAATGTGCGCGGAACCCC
TATTTGTTTATTTTTCTAAATACATTCAAATATGTATCCGCTCATGAGACAATAACCCTGATAAATGCTT
CAATAATATTGAAAAAGGAAGAGTATGAGTATTCAACATTTCCGTGTCGCCCTTATTCCCTTTTTTGCGG
CATTTTGCCTTCCTGTTTTTGCTCACCCAGAAACGCTGGTGAAAGTAAAAGATGCTGAAGATCAGTTGGG
TGCACGAGTGGGTTACATCGAACTGGATCTCAACAGCGGTAAGATCCTTGAGAGTTTTCGCCCCGAAGAA
CGTTTTCCAATGATGAGCACTTTTAAAGTTCTGCTATGTGGCGCGGTATTATCCCGTATTGACGCCGGGC
AAGAGCAACTCGGTCGCCGCATACACTATTCTCAGAATGACTTGGTTGAGTACTCACCAGTCACAGAAAA
GCATCTTACGGATGGCATGACAGTAAGAGAATTATGCAGTGCTGCCATAACCATGAGTGATAACACTGCG
GCCAACTTACTTCTGACAACGATCGGAGGACCGAAGGAGCTAACCGCTTTTTTGCACAACATGGGGGATC
ATGTAACTCGCCTTGATCGTTGGGAACCGGAGCTGAATGAAGCCATACCAAACGACGAGCGTGACACCAC
GATGCCTGTAGCAATGGCAACAACGTTGCGCAAACTATTAACTGGCGAACTACTTACTCTAGCTTCCCGG
CAACAATTAATAGACTGGATGGAGGCGGATAAAGTTGCAGGACCACTTCTGCGCTCGGCCCTTCCGGCTG
GCTGGTTTATTGCTGATAAATCTGGAGCCGGTGAGCGTGGGTCTCGCGGTATCATTGCAGCACTGGGGTC
AGATGGTAAGCCCTCCCGTATCGTAGTTATCTACACGACGGGGAGTCAGGCAACTATGGATGAACGAAAT
AGACAGATCGCTGAGATAGGTGCCTCACTGATTAAGCATTGGTAACTGTCAGACCAAGTTTACTCATATA
TACTTTAGATTGATTTAAAACTTCATTTTTAATTTAAAAGGATCTAGGTGAAGATCCTTTTTGATAATCT
CATGACCAAAATCCCTTAACGTGAGTTTTCGTTCCACTGAGCGTCAGACCCCGTAGAAAAGATCAAAGGA
TCTTCTTGAGATCCTTTTTTTCTGCGCGTAATCTGCTGCTTGCAAACAAAAAAACCACCGCTACCAGCGG
TGGTTTGTTTGCCGGATCAAGAGCTACCAACTCTTTTTCCGAAGGTAACTGGCTTCAGCAGAGCGCAGAT
ACCAAATACTGTTCTTCTAGTGTAGCCGTAGTTAGGCCACCACTTCAAGAACTCTGTAGCACCGCCTACA
TACCTCGCTCTGCTAATCCTGTTACCAGTGGCTGCTGCCAGTGGCGATAAGTCGTGTCTTACCGGGTTGG
ACTCAAGACGATAGTTACCGGATAAGGCGCAGCGGTCGGGCTGAACGGGGGGTTCGTGCACACAGCCCAG
CTTGGAGCGAACGACCTACACCGAACTGAGATACCTACAGCGTGAGCTATGAGAAAGCGCCACGCTTCCC
GAAGGGAGAAAGGCGGACAGGTATCCGGTAAGCGGCAGGGTCGGAACAGGAGAGCGCACGAGGGAGCTTC
CAGGGGGAAACGCCTGGTATCTTTATAGTCCTGTCGGGTTTCGCCACCTCTGACTTGAGCGTCGATTTTT
GTGATGCTCGTCAGGGGGGCGGAGCCTATGGAAAAACGCCAGCAACGCGGCCTTTTTACGGTTCCTGGTC
TTTTGCTGGCCTTTTGCTCACATGTTCTTTCCTGCGTTATCCCCTGATTCTGTGGATAACCGTATTACCG
CCTTTGAGTGAGCTGATACC
